>Addgene plasmid #166707 | pCI-Flag-NEDD4L∆WW1 | addgene full sequence | sequence record 329110 | Addgene NGS Result
CTTCAATATTGGCCATTAGCCATATTATTCATTGGTTATATAGCATAAATCAATATTGGCTATTGGCCAT
TGCATACGTTGTATCTATATCATAATATGTACATTTATATTGGCTCATGTCCAATATGACCGCCATGTTG
GCATTGATTATTGACTAGTTATTAATAGTAATCAATTACGGGGTCATTAGTTCATAGCCCATATATGGAG
TTCCGCGTTACATAACTTACGGTAAATGGCCCGCCTGGCTGACCGCCCAACGACCCCCGCCCATTGACGT
CAATAATGACGTATGTTCCCATAGTAACGCCAATAGGGACTTTCCATTGACGTCAATGGGTGGAGTATTT
ACGGTAAACTGCCCACTTGGCAGTACATCAAGTGTATCATATCCCAAGTCCGCCCCCTATTGACGTCAAT
GACGGTAAATGGCCCGCCTGGCATTATGCCCAGTACATGACCTTACGGGACTTTCCTACTTGGCAGTACA
TCTACGTATTAGTCATCGCTATTACCATGGTGATGCGGTTTTGGCAGTACACCAATGGGCGTGGATAGCG
GTTTGACTCACGGGGATTTCCAAGTCTCCACCCCATTGACGTCAATGGGAGTTTGTTTTGGCACCAAAAT
CAACGGGACTTTCCAAAATGTCGTAACAACTGCGATCGCCCGCCCCGTTGACGCAAATGGGCGGTAGGCG
TGTACGGTGGGAGGTCTATATAAGCAGAGCTCGTTTAGTGAACCGTCAGATCACTAGAAGCTTTATTGCG
GTAGTTTATCACAGTTAAATTGCTAACGCAGTCAGTGCTTCTGACACAACAGTCTCGAACTTAAGCTGCA
GTGACTCTCTTAAGGTAGCCTTGCAGAAGTTGGTCGTGAGGCACTGGGCAGGTAAGTATCAAGGTTACAA
GACAGGTTTAAGGAGACCAATAGAAACTGGGCTTGTCGAGACAGAGAAGACTCTTGCGTTTCTGATAGGC
ACCTATTGGTCTTACTGACATCCACTTTGCCTTTCTCTCCACAGGTGTCCACTCCCAGTTCAATTACAGC
TCTTAAGGCTAGAGTACTTAATACGACTCACTATAGGCTAGCCTCGAGAATTCGCCATGGATTACAAGGA
TGACGACGATAAGGGCCATATGGAACGACCCTATACATTTAAGGACTTTCTCCTCAGACCAAGAAGTCAT
AAGTCTCGAGTTAAGGGATTTTTGCGATTGAAAATGGCCTATATGCCAAAAAATGGAGGTCAAGATGAAG
AAAACAGTGACCAGAGGGATGACATGGAGCATGGATGGGAAGTTGTTGACTCAAATGACTCGGCTTCTCA
GCACCAAGAGGAACTTCCTCCTCCTCCTCTGCCTCCCGGGTGGGAAGAAAAAGTGGACAATTTAGGCCGA
ACTTACTATGTCAACCACAACAACCGGACCACTCAGGCTCACAGACCAAGCCTGATGGACGTGTCCTCGG
AGTCGGACAATAACATCAGACAGATCAACCAGGAGGCAGCACACCGGCGCTTCCGCTCCCGCAGGCACAT
CAGCGAAGACTTGGAGCCCGAGCCCTCGGAGGGCGGGGATGTCCCCGAGCCTTGGGAGACCATTTCAGAG
GAAGTGAATATCGCTGGAGACTCTCTCGGTCTGGCTCTGCCCCCACCACCGGCCTCCCCAGGATCTCGGA
CCAGCCCTCAGGAGCTGTCAGAGGAACTAAGCAGAAGGCTTCAGATCACTCCAGACTCCAATGGGGAACA
GTTCAGCTCTTTGATTCAAAGAGAACCCTCCTCAAGGTTGAGGTCATGCAGTGTCACCGACGCAGTTGCA
GAACAGGGCCATCTACCACCGCCCAGTGCCCCAGCTGGGAGAGCGCGTTCATCAACTGTCACGGGTGGTG
AGGAACCAACGCCATCAGTGGCCTATGTACATACCACGCCGGGTCTGCCTTCAGGCTGGGAAGAAAGAAA
AGATGCTAAGGGGCGCACATACTATGTCAATCATAACAATCGAACCACAACTTGGACTCGACCTATCATG
CAGCTTGCAGAAGATGGTGCGTCCGGATCAGCCACAAACAGTAACAACCATCTAATCGAGCCTCAGATCC
GCCGGCCTCGTAGCCTCAGCTCGCCAACAGTAACTTTATCTGCCCCGCTGGAGGGTGCCAAGGACTCACC
CGTACGTCGGGCTGTGAAAGACACCCTTTCCAACCCACAGTCCCCACAGCCATCACCTTACAACTCCCCC
AAACCACAACACAAAGTCACACAGAGCTTCTTGCCACCCGGCTGGGAAATGAGGATAGCGCCAAACGGCC
GGCCCTTCTTCATTGATCATAACACAAAGACTACAACCTGGGAAGATCCACGTTTGAAATTTCCAGTACA
TATGCGGTCAAAGACATCTTTAAACCCCAATGACCTTGGCCCCCTTCCTCCTGGCTGGGAAGAAAGAATT
CACTTGGATGGCCGAACGTTTTATATTGATCATAATAGCAAAATTACTCAGTGGGAAGACCCAAGACTGC
AGAACCCAGCTATTACTGGTCCGGCTGTCCCTTACTCCAGAGAATTTAAGCAGAAATATGACTACTTCAG
GAAGAAATTAAAGAAACCTGCTGATATCCCCAATAGGTTTGAAATGAAACTTCACAGAAATAACATATTT
GAAGAGTCCTATCGGAGAATTATGTCCGTGAAAAGACCAGATGTCCTAAAAGCTAGACTGTGGATTGAGT
TTGAATCAGAGAAAGGTCTTGACTATGGGGGTGTGGCCAGAGAATGGTTCTTCTTACTGTCCAAAGAGAT
GTTCAACCCCTACTACGGCCTCTTTGAGTACTCTGCCACGGACAACTACACCCTTCAGATCAACCCTAAT
TCAGGCCTCTGTAATGAGGATCATTTGTCCTACTTCACTTTTATTGGAAGAGTTGCTGGTCTGGCCGTAT
TTCATGGGAAGCTCTTAGATGGTTTCTTCATTAGACCATTTTACAAGATGATGTTGGGAAAGCAGATAAC
CCTGAATGACATGGAATCTGTGGATAGTGAATATTACAACTCTTTGAAATGGATCCTGGAGAATGACCCT
ACTGAGCTGGACCTCATGTTCTGCATAGACGAAGAAAACTTTGGACAGACATATCAAGTGGATTTGAAGC
CCAATGGGTCAGAAATAATGGTCACAAATGAAAACAAAAGGGAATATATCGACTTAGTCATCCAGTGGAG
ATTTGTGAACAGGGTCCAGAAGCAGATGAACGCCTTCTTGGAGGGATTCACAGAACTACTTCCTATTGAT
TTGATTAAAATTTTTGACGAAAATGAGCTGGAGTTGCTCATGTGCGGCCTCGGTGATGTGGATGTGAATG
ACTGGAGACAGCATTCTATTTACAAGAACGGCTACTGCCCAAACCACCCCGTCATTCAGTGGTTCTGGAA
GGCTGTGCTACTCATGGACGCCGAAAAGCGTATCCGGTTACTGCAGTTTGTCACAGGGACATCGCGAGTA
CCTATGAATGGATTTGCCGAACTTTATGGTTCCAATGGTCCTCAGCTGTTTACAATAGAGCAATGGGGCA
GTCCTGAGAAACTGCCCAGAGCTCACACATGCTTTAATCGCCTTGACTTACCTCCATATGAAACCTTTGA
AGATTTACGAGAGAAACTTCTCATGGCCGTGGAAAATGCTCAAGGATTTGAAGGGGTGGATTAAGCGGCC
GCTTCCCTTTAGTGAGGGTTAATGCTTCGAGCAGACATGATAAGATACATTGATGAGTTTGGACAAACCA
CAACTAGAATGCAGTGAAAAAAATGCTTTATTTGTGAAATTTGTGATGCTATTGCTTTATTTGTAACCAT
TATAAGCTGCAATAAACAAGTTAACAACAACAATTGCATTCATTTTATGTTTCAGGTTCAGGGGGAGATG
TGGGAGGTTTTTTAAAGCAAGTAAAACCTCTACAAATGTGGTAAAATCCGATAAGGATCGATCCGGGCTG
GCGTAATAGCGAAGAGGCCCGCACCGATCGCCCTTCCCAACAGTTGCGCAGCCTGAATGGCGAATGG
[124 nt withheld, positions 4058-4181]
C
[91 nt withheld, positions 4183-4273]
A
[49 nt withheld, positions 4275-4323]
CCTTTGACGTTGGAGTCCACGTTCTTT
[37 nt withheld, positions 4351-4387]
ACCCTATCTCGGTCTATTCTTTTGATTTATAAGGGATTTTGCCGATTTCGGCCTATTGGTTAAAAAATGA
GCTGATTTAACAAAAATTTAACGCGAATTTTAACAAAATATTAACGCTTACAATTTCCTGATGCGGTATT
TTCTCCTTACGCATCTGTGCGGTATTTCACACCGCATACGCGGATCTGCGCAGCACCATGGCCTGAAATA
ACCTCTGAAAGAGGAACTTGGTTAGGTACCTTCTGAGGCGGAAAGAACCAGCTGTGGAATGTGTGTCAGT
TAGGGTGTGGAAAGTCCCCAGGCTCCCCAGCAGGCAGAAGTATGCAAAGCATGCATCTCAATTAGTCAGC
AACCAGGTGTGGAAAGTCCCCAGGCTCCCCAGCAGGCAGAAGTATGCAAAGCATGCATCTCAATTAGTCA
GCAACCATAGTCCCGCCCCTAACTCCGCCCATCCCGCCCCTAACTCCGCCCAGTTCCGCCCATTCTCCGC
CCCATGGCTGACTAATTTTTTTTATTTATGCAGAGGCCGAGGCCGCCTCGGCCTCTGAGCTATTCCAGAA
GTAGTGAGGAGGCTTTTTTGGAGGCCTAGGCTTTTGCAAAAAGCTTGATTCTTCTGACACAACAGTCTCG
AACTTAAGGCTAGAGCCACCATGATTGAACAAGATGGATTGCACGCAGGTTCTCCGGCCGCTTGGGTGGA
GAGGCTATTCGGCTATGACTGGGCACAACAGACAATCGGCTGCTCTGATGCCGCCGTGTTCCGGCTGTCA
GCGCAGGGGCGCCCGGTTCTTTTTGTCAAGACCGACCTGTCCGGTGCCCTGAATGAACTGCAGGACGAGG
CAGCGCGGCTATCGTGGCTGGCCACGACGGGCGTTCCTTGCGCAGCTGTGCTCGACGTTGTCACTGAAGC
GGGAAGGGACTGGCTGCTATTGGGCGAAGTGCCGGGGCAGGATCTCCTGTCATCTCACCTTGCTCCTGCC
GAGAAAGTATCCATCATGGCTGATGCAATGCGGCGGCTGCATACGCTTGATCCGGCTACCTGCCCATTCG
ACCACCAAGCGAAACATCGCATCGAGCGAGCACGTACTCGGATGGAAGCCGGTCTTGTCGATCAGGATGA
TCTGGACGAAGAGCATCAGGGGCTCGCGCCAGCCGAACTGTTCGCCAGGCTCAAGGCGCGCATGCCCGAC
GGCGAGGATCTCGTCGTGACCCATGGCGATGCCTGCTTGCCGAATATCATGGTGGAAAATGGCCGCTTTT
CTGGATTCATCGACTGTGGCCGGCTGGGTGTGGCGGACCGCTATCAGGACATAGCGTTGGCTACCCGTGA
TATTGCTGAAGAGCTTGGCGGCGAATGGGCTGACCGCTTCCTCGTGCTTTACGGTATCGCCGCTCCCGAT
TCGCAGCGCATCGCCTTCTATCGCCTTCTTGACGAGTTCTTCTGAGCGGGACTCTGGGGTTCGAAATGAC
CGACCAAGCGACGCCCAACCTGCCATCACGATGGCCGCAATAAAATATCTTTATTTTCATTACATCTGTG
TGTTGGTTTTTTGTGTGAATCGATAGCGATAAGGATACGCGTATGGTGCACTCTCAGTACAATCTGCTCT
GATGCCGCATAGTTAAGCCAGCCCCGACACCCGCCAACACCCGCTGACGCGCCCTGACGGGCTTGTCTGC
TCCCGGCATCCGCTTACAGACAAGCTGTGACCGTCTCCGGGAGCTGCATGTGTCAGAGGTTTTCACCGTC
ATCACCGAAACGCGCGAGACGAAAGGGCCTCGTGATACGCCTATTTTTATAGGTTAATGTCATGATAATA
ATGGTTTCTTAGACGTCAGGTGGCACTTTTCGGGGAAATGTGCGCGGAACCCCTATTTGTTTATTTTTCT
AAATACATTCAAATATGTATCCGCTCATGAGACAATAACCCTGATAAATGCTTCAATAATATTGAAAAAG
GAAGAGTATGAGTATTCAACATTTCCGTGTCGCCCTTATTCCCTTTTTTGCGGCATTTTGCCTTCCTGTT
TTTGCTCACCCAGAAACGCTGGTGAAAGTAAAAGATGCTGAAGATCAGTTGGGTGCACGAGTGGGTTACA
TCGAACTGGATCTCAACAGCGGTAAGATCCTTGAGAGTTTTCGCCCCGAAGAACGTTTTCCAATGATGAG
CACTTTTAAAGTTCTGCTATGTGGCGCGGTATTATCCCGTATTGACGCCGGGCAAGAGCAACTCGGTCGC
CGCATACACTATTCTCAGAATGACTTGGTTGAGTACTCACCAGTCACAGAAAAGCATCTTACGGATGGCA
TGACAGTAAGAGAATTATGCAGTGCTGCCATAACCATGAGTGATAACACTGCGGCCAACTTACTTCTGAC
AACGATCGGAGGACCGAAGGAGCTAACCGCTTTTTTGCACAACATGGGGGATCATGTAACTCGCCTTGAT
CGTTGGGAACCGGAGCTGAATGAAGCCATACCAAACGACGAGCGTGACACCACGATGCCTGTAGCAATGG
CAACAACGTTGCGCAAACTATTAACTGGCGAACTACTTACTCTAGCTTCCCGGCAACAATTAATAGACTG
GATGGAGGCGGATAAAGTTGCAGGACCACTTCTGCGCTCGGCCCTTCCGGCTGGCTGGTTTATTGCTGAT
AAATCTGGAGCCGGTGAGCGTGGGTCTCGCGGTATCATTGCAGCACTGGGGCCAGATGGTAAGCCCTCCC
GTATCGTAGTTATCTACACGACGGGGAGTCAGGCAACTATGGATGAACGAAATAGACAGATCGCTGAGAT
AGGTGCCTCACTGATTAAGCATTGGTAACTGTCAGACCAAGTTTACTCATATATACTTTAGATTGATTTA
AAACTTCATTTTTAATTTAAAAGGATCTAGGTGAAGATCCTTTTTGATAATCTCATGACCAAAATCCCTT
AACGTGAGTTTTCGTTCCACTGAGCGTCAGACCCCGTAGAAAAGATCAAAGGATCTTCTTGAGATCCTTT
TTTTCTGCGCGTAATCTGCTGCTTGCAAACAAAAAAACCACCGCTACCAGCGGTGGTTTGTTTGCCGGAT
CAAGAGCTACCAACTCTTTTTCCGAAGGTAACTGGCTTCAGCAGAGCGCAGATACCAAATACTGTTCTTC
TAGTGTAGCCGTAGTTAGGCCACCACTTCAAGAACTCTGTAGCACCGCCTACATACCTCGCTCTGCTAAT
CCTGTTACCAGTGGCTGCTGCCAGTGGCGATAAGTCGTGTCTTACCGGGTTGGACTCAAGACGATAGTTA
CCGGATAAGGCGCAGCGGTCGGGCTGAACGGGGGGTTCGTGCACACAGCCCAGCTTGGAGCGAACGACCT
ACACCGAACTGAGATACCTACAGCGTGAGCTATGAGAAAGCGCCACGCTTCCCGAAGGGAGAAAGGCGGA
CAGGTATCCGGTAAGCGGCAGGGTCGGAACAGGAGAGCGCACGAGGGAGCTTCCAGGGGGAAACGCCTGG
TATCTTTATAGTCCTGTCGGGTTTCGCCACCTCTGACTTGAGCGTCGATTTTTGTGATGCTCGTCAGGGG
GGCGGAGCCTATGGAAAAACGCCAGCAACGCGGCCTTTTTACGGTTCCTGGCCTTTTGCTGGCCTTTTGC
TCACATGGCTCGACAGAT
Features (pLannotate 1.2.2; 20 found; start..end, strand, type, name):
    142..519     +  enhancer       CMV enhancer: human cytomegalovirus immediate early enhancer
    520..731     +  promoter       CMV promoter: human cytomegalovirus (CMV) immediate early promoter
    892..1024    +  intron         chimeric intron: chimera between introns from human β-globin and immunoglobulin heavy chain genes
   1069..1087    +  promoter       T7 promoter: promoter for bacteriophage T7 RNA polymerase
   1110..1134    +  CDS            3xFLAG (fragment): three tandem FLAG® epitope tags
   1140..3701    +  CDS            NEDD4L (fragment): NED4L_HUMAN - Also known as KIAA0439, NEDL3. Experimental evidence at protein level: Swiss-Prot protein existence level 1. E3 ubiquitin-protein ligase which accepts ubiquitin from an E2 ubiquitin-conjugating enzyme in the form of a thioester and then directly transfers the ubiquitin to targeted substrates. Inhibits TGF- beta signaling by triggering SMAD2 and TGFBR1 ubiquitination and proteasome-dependent degradation. Promotes ubiquitination and internalization of various plasma membrane channels such as ENaC, SCN2A/Nav1.2, SCN3A/Nav1.3, SCN5A/Nav1.5, SCN9A/Nav1.7, SCN10A/Nav1.8, KCNA3/Kv1.3, K
   3716..3733    -  promoter       T3 promoter (fragment): promoter for bacteriophage T3 RNA polymerase
   3751..3872    -  polyA_signal   SV40 poly(A) signal: SV40 polyadenylation signal
   3895..3963    -  CDS            large T antigen (fragment): large T antigen from SV40 (simian virus 40)
   3987..4054    +  CDS            lacZα (fragment): LacZα fragment of β-galactosidase; lacZ fragment
   4058..4486    +  rep_origin     f1 ori (sequence partly withheld): f1 bacteriophage origin of replication; arrow indicates direction of (+) strand synthesis
   4514..4565    -  misc_feature   bom (fragment): basis of mobility region from pBR322
   4630..4987    +  promoter       SV40 promoter: SV40 enhancer and early promoter
   5038..5829    +  CDS            neo: KKA2_KLEPN - Also known as kan, nptII. Experimental evidence at protein level: Swiss-Prot protein existence level 1. Resistance to kanamycin, neomycin, paromomycin, ribostamycin, butirosin and gentamicin B. From Klebsiella pneumoniae.
   5896..5944    +  polyA_signal   poly(A) signal: synthetic polyadenylation signal
   5969..6018    -  misc_feature   bom (fragment): basis of mobility region from pBR322
   6120..6155    -  CDS            rop (fragment): Rop protein, which maintains plasmids at low copy number; rop
   6250..6354    +  promoter       AmpR promoter: bla
   6355..7215    +  CDS            AmpR: β-lactamase; bla; confers resistance to ampicillin, carbenicillin, and related antibiotics
   7386..7974    +  rep_origin     ori: high-copy-number ColE1/pMB1/pBR322/pUC origin of replication
