[The description below was written by a language model from this plasmid's Addgene catalogue record and pLannotate feature annotations shown in this document.]
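Description:
pCI-Flag-NEDD4L∆WW1 is a mammalian expression plasmid of about 8 kb, built on the pCI-FLAG backbone, that produces an N-terminally FLAG-tagged form of the human E3 ubiquitin ligase NEDD4L carrying a W221A substitution. Changing tryptophan 221 to alanine is recorded as an inactivating mutation of the first of the protein's WW domains, the modules that typically recognise PPxY-type motifs in binding partners. In bacteria, the plasmid replicates from a high-copy ColE1/pUC-type origin and is selected with ampicillin through the β-lactamase gene. An f1 origin is also present.

Transcription of the insert is driven by the human cytomegalovirus immediate-early enhancer and promoter. A chimeric β-globin/immunoglobulin intron follows, of the kind commonly included to improve mRNA processing and expression. An SV40 polyadenylation signal lies downstream of the coding region. The annotation software labels the short tag region immediately upstream of NEDD4L as a fragment of 3xFLAG, which fits the FLAG tag listed for the backbone. T7 and T3 phage promoters flank the open reading frame and serve as convenient sequencing primer sites. A separate cassette places a neomycin phosphotransferase gene under the SV40 early promoter with a synthetic poly(A) signal, which could allow G418 selection of transfected cells, although the record does not list a mammalian selection marker.

The associated work concerns interactions between AMOT PPxY motifs and NEDD4L WW domains in HIV-1 release. This suggests the construct is used to test what the first WW domain contributes to those interactions, most likely by comparison with wild-type NEDD4L or other WW-domain mutants.
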