Addgene plasmid #166707: pCI-Flag-NEDD4L∆WW1
Purpose: expresses NEDD4L with inactivating mutation in first WW domain in mammalian cells
Depositing lab: Wesley Sundquist. Depositing organization: University of Utah. Publication: Interactions between AMOT PPxY Motifs and NEDD4L WW Domains Function in HIV-1 Release. Rheinemann L, Thompson T, Mercenne G, Paine EL, Peterson FC, Volkman BF, Alam SL, Alian A, Sundquist WI. J Biol Chem. 2021 Jul 17:100975. doi: 10.1016/j.jbc.2021.100975. PubMed 34284061.
Backbone
  Vector backbone: pCI-FLAG
  Backbone size w/o insert (bp): 5842
  Total vector size (bp): 8047
  Vector type: Mammalian Expression
Growth in bacteria
  Bacterial resistance: Ampicillin, 100 μg/mL
  Growth temperature: 37°C
  Growth strain: DH5alpha
  Copy number: Unknown
Gene/Insert
  Gene/Insert name: NEDD4L W221A
  Species: H. sapiens (human)
  Insert size (bp): 2565
  Mutation: changed tryptophan 221 to alanine
  Promoter: CMV promoter
  Tag / fusion protein: FLAG (N terminal on backbone)
  Cloning method: Ligation Independent Cloning
  Sequencing primers: 5′ TAATACGACTCACTATAGG; 3′ ATTAACCCTCACTAAAGGGA
Terms and licenses: Academic/Nonprofit Terms; Industry Terms: Not Available to Industry
How to cite: pCI-Flag-NEDD4L∆WW1 was a gift from Wesley Sundquist (Addgene plasmid # 166707 ; http://n2t.net/addgene:166707 ; RRID:Addgene_166707)
